>Addgene plasmid | 2M-T-Mce3R_R53A Sequencing Result | analyzer sequence | sequence record 450372
CTTCTCGCTCAGAGACTTCTCGTTGTCGGGCAGGCTCTTATTGGCGGCAGCCACCTTGGCATCCTCCTCG
ATATAGTACCGGTAGATCACAAAGTCCATCATTGTATACACCTTGGTTCTGATAGAATCGAACACCTTGT
GGTTCTTCCGGATCTCGGACATATCCTTTCTGTCCAGCATCACTTCCCGCAGCTTTGTGATGTTAAAGCC
CAGATTCTTCTGCTCCTTCATGATGCTGAACCGGAAGTACTGCTCGGCGAACTCGGCGGGGTTGATGCCC
AGTGTCTCGGCGATGTAGTTCACATTGGCGGCGCTGTTCTTGGAGAAGCTGTTTGTCAGCTCATTGGTGA
TCCGATCATACAGGTAGTTCAGTGTGGAGATGTACTCGTTATCCAGATTCTTGTCCAGATTATACAGCCA
GGTGCGGCTGATCCTAGACTCCTCCTCGTTATTGTGCACCACCCAGTGCCTCAGGCCGCTCAGCAGGGCC
AGGATGTCGTAACACTCGTTGCCGTAATTGATGATATAGTTTCTGCCCTCCTTAGAAAAGAAGGCCTGGC
CAAAATAGCCCAGCCGGGGGTTATCCAGAAAATTATCGAACTCGTCGTACTGGGCCTTGATGGCATTGAT
CAGCTTGTCGTTATTGTTAAAGGCGGCCCTGTGGTGCTCGGGGTCCTTGAACTCGTCGTAGGTGTACACG
GTAGAAAACTTGCCGAAGCCGATGATGTCCTTGTCCAGGCCGGAGATATTGTTCACGGCGTAGGCGGCGT
TGGTGATATACTCGGCCAGGATCTTCTCGATGTCCAGGATATTGTGGATGACCTGGATGCAGATGTTATC
ATTGCCGTCGGCGCTCTCGCCGAAGTATCTCTTCTCCAGTGTCTCCTTCAGGCCCAGCATGTCCTGCTGC
ACTGGTCCGGTGTACAGTGGATTGTTGGCCACCACGGCATAGCCCTTTGGGTGGGAAAACTTGGCGTTGC
CGATCTTATAGCCGGCATTCTTGTCGGCCATCTCGGCGCTGAAGGCCTCTCCCTCGTTCACGGATCTGAT
GCTATCGCCCTCCACGATCTTCTCCAGCCGTGCGTCGGAGCCCTCGGCAAATGTGGTCATGTACACCTTA
GAGCCGGACACCAGGGTGCTCTTCACGCCCATGCCCTTGGCGAAGCTCTTCTTCTTCTCGATGCTGGCCT
CCACCTTTCTCTTCTTCTTGGGGCTCATGGTGGCCGTACGTCACGACACCTGAAATGGAAGAAAAAAACT
TTGAACCACTGTCTGAGGCTTGAGAATGAACCAAGATCCAAACTCAAAAAGGGCAAATTCCAAGGAGAAT
TACATCAAGTGCCAAGCTGGCCTAACTTCAGTCTCCACCCACTCAGTGTGGGGAAACTCCATCGCATAAA
ACCCCTCCCCCCAACCTAAAGACGACGTACTCCAAAAGCTCGAGAACTAATCGAGGTGCCTGGACGGCGC
CCGGTACTCCGTGGAGTCACATGAAGCGACGGCTGAGGACGGAAAGGCCCTTTTCCTTTGTGTGGGTGAC
TCACCCGCCCGCTCTCCCGAGCGCCGCGTCCTCCATTTTGAGCTCCCTGCAGCAGGGCCGGGAAGCGGCC
ATCTTTCCGCTCACGCAACTGGTGCCGACCGGGCCAGCCTTGCCGCCCAGGGCGGGGCGATACACGGCGG
CGCGAGGCCAGGCACCAGAGCAGGCCGGCCAGCTTGAGACTACCCCCGTCCGATTCTCGGTGGCCGCGCT
CGCAGGCCCCGCCTCGCCGAACATGTGCGCTGGGACGCACGGGCCCCGTCGCCGCCCGCGGCCCCAAAAA
CCGAAATACCAGTGTGCAGATCTTGGCCCGCATTTACAAGACTATCTTGCCAGAAAAAAAGCGTCGCAGC
AGGTCATCAAAAATTTTAAATGGCTAGAGACTTATCGAAAGCAGCGAGACAGGCGCGAAGGTGCCACCAG
ATTCGCACGCGGCGGCCCCAGCGCCCAGGCCAGGCCTCAACTCAAGCACGAGGCGAAGGGGCTCCTTAAG
CGCAAGGCCTCGAACTCTCCCACCCACTTCCAACCCGAAGCTCGGGATCAAGAATCACGTACTGCAGCCA
GGTGGAAGTAATTCAAGGCACGCAAGGGCCATAACCCGTAAAGAGGCCAGGCCCGCGGGAACCACACACG
GCACTTACCTGTGTTCTGGCGGCAAACCCGTTGCGAAAAAGAACGTTCACGGCGACTACTGCACTTATAT
ACGGTTCTCCCCCACCCTCGGGAAAAAGGCGGAGCCAGTACACGACATCACTTTCCCAGTTTACCCCGCG
CCACCTTCTCTAGGCACCGGTTCAATTGCCGACCCCTCCCCCCAACTTCTCGGGGACTGTGGGCGATGTG
CGCTCTGCCCACTGACGGGCACCGGAGCCAATTCCCACTCCTTTCAAGACCTAGAAGGTCCATTAGCTGC
AAAGATTCCGATATCTATAACAAGAAAATATATATATAATAAGTTATCACGTAAGTAGAACATGAAATAA
CAATATAATTATCGTATGAGTTAAATCTTAAAAGTCACGTAAAAGATAATCATGCGTCATTTTGACTCAC
GCGGTCGTTATAGTTCAAAATCAGTGACACTTACCGCATTGACAAGCACGCCTCACGGGAGCTCCAAGCG
GCGACTGAGATGTCCTAAATGCACAGCGACGGATTCGCGCTATTTAGAAAGAGAGAGCAATATTTCAAGA
ATGCATGCGTCAATTTTACGCAGACTATCTTTCTAGGGTTAAGTACCCAGCTTTTGTTCCCTTTAGTGAG
GGTTAATTTCGAGCTTGGCGTAATCATGGTCATAGCTGTTTCCTGTGTGAAATTGTTATCCGCTCACAAT
TCCACACAACATACGAGCCGGAAGCATAAAGTGTAAAGCCTGGGGTGCCTAATGAGTGAGCTAACTCACA
TTAATTGCGTTGCGCTCACTGCCCGCTTTCCAGTCGGGAAACCTGTCGTGCCAGCTGCATTAATGAATCG
GCCAACGCGCGGGGAGAGGCGGTTTGCGTATTGGGCGCTCTTCCGCTTCCTCGCTCACTGACTCGCTGCG
CTCGGTCGTTCGGCTGCGGCGAGCGGTATCAGCTCACTCAAAGGCGGTAATACGGTTATCCACAGAATCA
GGGGATAACGCAGGAAAGAACATGTGAGCAAAAGGCCAGCAAAAGGCCAGGAACCGTAAAAAGGCCGCGT
TGCTGGCGTTTTTCCATAGGCTCCGCCCCCCTGACGAGCATCACAAAAATCGACGCTCAAGTCAGAGGTG
GCGAAACCCGACAGGACTATAAAGATACCAGGCGTTTCCCCCTGGAAGCTCCCTCGTGCGCTCTCCTGTT
CCGACCCTGCCGCTTACCGGATACCTGTCCGCCTTTCTCCCTTCGGGAAGCGTGGCGCTTTCTCATAGCT
CACGCTGTAGGTATCTCAGTTCGGTGTAGGTCGTTCGCTCCAAGCTGGGCTGTGTGCACGAACCCCCCGT
TCAGCCCGACCGCTGCGCCTTATCCGGTAACTATCGTCTTGAGTCCAACCCGGTAAGACACGACTTATCG
CCACTGGCAGCAGCCACTGGTAACAGGATTAGCAGAGCGAGGTATGTAGGCGGTGCTACAGAGTTCTTGA
AGTGGTGGCCTAACTACGGCTACACTAGAAGGACAGTATTTGGTATCTGCGCTCTGCTGAAGCCAGTTAC
CTTCGGAAAAAGAGTTGGTAGCTCTTGATCCGGCAAACAAACCACCGCTGGTAGCGGTGGTTTTTTTGTT
TGCAAGCAGCAGATTACGCGCAGAAAAAAAGGATCTCAAGAAGATCCTTTGATCTTTTCTACGGGGTCTG
ACGCTCAGTGGAACGAAAACTCACGTTAAGGGATTTTGGTCATGAGATTATCAAAAAGGATCTTCACCTA
GATCCTTTTAAATTAAAAATGAAGTTTTAAATCAATCTAAAGTATATATGAGTAAACTTGGTCTGACAGT
TACCAATGCTTAATCAGTGAGGCACCTATCTCAGCGATCTGTCTATTTCGTTCATCCATAGTTGCCTGAC
TCCCCGTCGTGTAGATAACTACGATACGGGAGGGCTTACCATCTGGCCCCAGTGCTGCAATGATACCGCG
AGACCCACGCTCACCGGCTCCAGATTTATCAGCAATAAACCAGCCAGCCGGAAGGGCCGAGCGCAGAAGT
GGTCCTGCAACTTTATCCGCCTCCATCCAGTCTATTAATTGTTGCCGGGAAGCTAGAGTAAGTAGTTCGC
CAGTTAATAGTTTGCGCAACGTTGTTGCCATTGCTGCAGGCATCGTGGTGTCACGCTCGTCGTTTGGTAT
GGCTTCATTCAGCTCCGGTTCCCAACGATCAAGGCGAGTTACATGATCCCCCATGTTGTGCAAAAAAGCG
GTTAGCTCCTTCGGTCCTCCGATCGTTGTCAGAAGTAAGTTGGCCGCAGTGTTATCACTCATGGTTATGG
CAGCACTGCATAATTCTCTTACTGTCATGCCATCCGTAAGATGCTTTTCTGTGACTGGTGAGTACTCAAC
CAAGTCATTCTGAGAATAGTGTATGCGGCGACCGAGTTGCTCTTGCCCGGCGTCAACACGGGATAATACC
GCGCCACATAGCAGAACTTTAAAAGTGCTCATCATTGGAAAACGTTCTTCGGGGCGAAAACTCTCAAGGA
TCTTACCGCTGTTGAGATCCAGTTCGATGTAACCCACTCGTGCACCCAACTGATCTTCAGCATCTTTTAC
TTTCACCAGCGTTTCTGGGTGAGCAAAAACAGGAAGGCAAAATGCCGCAAAAAAGGGAATAAGGGCGACA
CGGAAATGTTGAATACTCATACTCTTCCTTTTTCAATATTATTGAAGCATTTATCAGGGTTATTGTCTCA
TGAGCGGATACATATTTGAATGTATTTAGAAAAATAAACAAATAGGGGTTCCGCGCACATTTCCCCGAAA
AGTGCCACCTAAATTGTAAGCGTTAATATTTTGTTAAAATTCGCGTTAAATTTTTGTTAAATCAGCTCAT
TTTTTAACCAATAGGCCGAAATCGGCAAAATCCCTTATAAATCAAAAGAATAGACCGAGATAGGGT
[37 nt withheld, positions 5107-5143]
AAAGAACGTGGACTCCAACGTCAAAGG
[49 nt withheld, positions 5171-5219]
T
[91 nt withheld, positions 5221-5311]
G
[124 nt withheld, positions 5313-5436]
CCCATTCGCCATTCAGGCTGCGCAACTGTTGGGAAGGGCGATCGGTGCGGGCCTCTTCGCTATTACGCCA
GCTGGCGAAAGGGGGATGTGCTGCAAGGCGATTAAGTTGGGTAACGCCAGGGTTTTCCCAGTCACGACGT
TGTAAAACGACGGCCAGTGAATTGTAATACGACTCACTATAGGGCGAATTGGAGCTCGGTATTCACGACA
GCAGGCTGAATAATAAAAAAATTAGAAACTATTATTTAACCCTAGAAAGATAATCATATTGTGACGTACG
TTAAAGATAATCATGCGTAAAATTGACGCATGTGTTTTATCGGTCTGTATATCGAGGTTTATTTATTAAT
TTGAATAGATATTAAGTTTTATTATATTTACACTTACATACTAATAATAAATTCAACAAACAATTTATTT
ATGTTTATTTATTTATTAAAAAAAAACAAAAACTCAAAATTTCTTCTATAAAGTAACAAAAGCTAGCATT
TGTGAAATTTGTGATGCTATTGCTTTATTTGTAACCATTATAAGCTGCAATAAACAAGTTAACAACAACA
ATTGCATTCATTTTATGTTTCAGGTTCAGGGGGAGGTGTGGGAGGTTTTTTAAAGCAAGTAAAACCTCTA
CAAATGTGGTATGGCTGATTATGCCTTGTAAGTCATTGGTCTTAAAGTCGACGCGGGGAGGCGGCCCAAA
GGGAAATCCGACTCGTCTGAGGGCGAAGGCGAAGACGCGGAAGAGGCCGCAGAGCCGGCAGCAGGCCGCG
GGAAGGAAGGTCCGCTGGATTGAGGGCCGAAGGGACGTAGCAGAAGGACGTCCCGCGCAGAATCCAGGTG
GCAACACAGGCGAGCAGCCAAGGAAAGGACGATGATTTCCCCGACAACACCACGGAATTGTCAGTGCCCA
ACAGCCGAGCCCCTGTCCAGCAGCGGGCAAGGCAGGCGGCGATGAGTTCCGCCGTGGCAATAGGGAGGGG
GAAAGCGAAAGTCCCGGAAAGGAGCTGACAGGTGGTGGCAATGCCCCAACCAGTGGGGGTTGCGTCAGCA
AACACAGTGCACACCACGCCACGTTGCCTGACAACGGGCCACAACTCCTCATAAAGAGACAGCAACCAGG
ATTTATACAAGGAGGAGAAAATGAAAGCCATACGGGAAGCAATAGCATGATACAAAGGCATTAAAGCAGC
GTATCCACATAGCGTAAAAGGAGCAACATAGTTAAGAATACCAGTCAATCTTTCACAAATTTTGTAATCC
AGAGGTTGATTGTCGACTTAACGCGTTTAGCCCTCCCACACATAACCAGAGGGCAGCAATTCACGAATCC
CAACTGCCGTCGGCTGTCCATCACTGTCCTTCACTATGGCTTTGATCCCAGGATGCAGATCGAGAAGCAC
CTGTCGGCACCGTCCGCAGGGGCTCAAGATGCCCCTGTTCTCATTTCCGATCGCGACGATACAAGTCAGG
TTGCCAGCTGCCGCAGCAGCAGCAGTGCCCAGCACCACGAGTTCTGCACAAGGTCCCCCAGTAAAATGAT
ATACATTGACACCAGTGAAGATGCGGCCGTCGCTAGAGAGAGCTGCGCTGGCGACGCTGTAGTCTTCAGA
GATGGGGATGCTGTTGATTGTAGCCGTTGCTCTTTCAATGAGGGTGGATTCTTCTTGAGACAAAGGCTTG
GCCATCGGTCCAGGATTCTCTTCGACATCTCCGGCTTGTTTCAGCAGAGAGAAGTTTGTTGCGCCGGATC
CAGCGTAATCTGGAACATCGTATGGGTAAGCGGCCGCCACCTTCCTCTTTTTCTTAGGTCCGGATCCCTT
GTACAGCTCATCCATACCGAGAGTGATGCCTGCGGCAGTCACAAATTCCAGAAGGACCATGTGATCTCTC
TTTTCGTTTGGGTCCTTGGAAAGCTTTGATTGCGTGGAGAGATAATGATTGTCAGGCAAGAGTACAGGTC
CATCTCCGATGGGCGTATTTTGTTGGTAATGATCAGCCAGTTGAACACTACCATCTTCGACATTATGTCG
GATCTTAAAGTTGGCCTTTATCCCATTTTTCTGCTTATCAGCGGTAATATACACATTATGGCTGTTAAAG
TTGTACTCCAACTTGTGCCCCAGTATGTTACCGTCCTCCTTAAAATCAATACCTTTCAGTTCAATTCGAT
TAACCAGAGTGTCCCCTTCAAATTTAACCTCGGCTCGGGTTTTATATGTACCATCATCCTTAAAGCTGAT
GGTCCTTTCTTGAACATAACCTTCAGGCATTGCAGACTTGAAAAAGTCATGCTGTTTCATGTGGTCGGGA
TATCGAGAAAAGCATTGCACGCCGTAGGTGAGGGTCGTTACGAGTGTAGGCCATGGGACGGGCAGTTTGC
CCGTCGTACAGATGAATTTCAGAGTCAGCTTACCATTCGTGGCGTCCCCTTCGCCTTCGCCCCTGACGGA
GAATTTATGTCCATTTACATCTCCATCAAGCTCTACCAGAATGGGCACTACTCCAGTGAAGAGTTCTTCA
CCTTTACTCACGCTACCTCCTCCTCCGCTTCCTCCTCCTCCGCTTCCACCTCCTCCTCTAGAGGAGTTGC
CGCTCACCTTCTTCTTCTCCTTATCAAACTTGGCTGCCTCGTTCCTGTCGAACAGGGCCTCGATGCTCAG
ATTCTTAAACCTTGGGATACAGTAGCCGAAAGGCACGCACAGCAGCTTCAGCAGTCTATCGTTATACTTC
TTCTCATCATTCACGGCGTCGAAGTACTCAGACACCTTGCCGCTAGACTTCTCATATCTCTCGTTCATGA
TGATCCGCTGCATGATATAGTGGTACAGCTGAAAGTAGGAGTTCACCTCGGCGATGTCATTGATGTAGGC
GTGCACATAGCGGGCCACCTCCAGGTGCACGGCCTTGTTCCTGAACAGTGTACAGGTCTTATTATCGATG
CGCAGCAGGTCCTCCCTGATGATCACGTTCCACTTTGTATTCCGCAGGTAGGCGTTCAGGGCGGTCTTGG
CCTTCTCTCTATTGATCTGCCGGGTGAACTCCTCGGCCTTCTTCTCATCGGAGTACTTGATATAGTTGGC
GTACAGCTTAGGATTGGCAGACTCCAGGGAGTCGATGCTCTCCTTGGCTCTCTCGGCCATCTCCTTCTCC
ACATCCTTCCGCTTGTCGGGTGCTGTCTCGTCGATTCCTGCGCACAGCTTGGTCACGGAGCTAAAGCCCT
TCTCCTCCAGCTTCTTCAGGTTGATGTCGTAGCCCTTCTCCTTATACAGCTGGGCATCGCGCTCCACGCA
GTGGAAGCCGATCACGTATCTGGCGTTGATATTCACGATATTCTTCAGGATGTGGTAGATCACTGTCAGA
TACAGGCTGATGATCTTCTTAAACTTCTCTCTCTCTGCGTTCTCCCTTCCGGTGTCCTCGATCACGCTCC
GCTTCTTATCGAACTGGTCATAATTCATGCCTGTGATGATCTTGGTCAGGGCGTCCACCTTCTCAGACAC
GGACTTGCCCTTATCCTTGCCGATGCATGTCTCATAGTAGCGGTCGATCTGGTTCTTGCCATTCTGGCCC
TGCTTCTTCTGGATGTCGGCGATCCTGCCCAGCACGAACTTCACCACGGCCTCGTTCTTGGCGATCTCGT
GCAGGTGTGCAGGGTCGCCGTATCTGATCAGATAGTGAAACCTCTTGTTGCTGATCACGTTATTGATGAT
GAAATTGCGCATGCCGTGCTTGCCCTTCTTCAGCTTGTTGCCATTCTCGTCCAGGCTGAAGGTGTCGGCC
AGGGCCTTCAGCTCATCATAAGACAGATTGGTGCCCAGGATTCTGATGGCATCGATGTACATGGCTCTCC
TTGCGTCTGCGATTGGCTCTCCCATCCTGGCAAAGGACTTGATCAGCCTCAGCTCATCGGCGATCTTGGC
GCTGTCCTTAAAGAAGGCGTACTCCTCCACGAACTTGGCGTTCACGCCGATCAGAGGCATCACTTTCAGA
AAGGACTGGATGTTGTCGAACTTATTGATCAGTGTGGTCAGCAGATCATTGATCTCCTTGCCGTCCAGAA
ACATTGTCAGGGCATACATCAGCTTGCTGAAGGCGCTCACGTCCCTTCCTGCAGGCAGGATGCGAGGCAG
CCTTGGTGCGTCCTTCTTCTTGTACTCGCGGGTCTTGTTGCCCCTGAACTCCTTGATGTTGTGCATGATA
TTCTCCAGCTTTCTCCAGATCCGATTGGCCTCATCATAGTACAGGGCGTCCTTCTGATCGTCGTTAAAGG
AGCCTCTCAGATTGATCACGAAGATGTC
Features (pLannotate 1.2.2; 19 found; start..end, strand, type, name):
   1231..2409    -  promoter       EF-1α promoter: strong constitutive promoter for human elongation factor EF-1α
   2416..2459    -  CDS            small t antigen (fragment): SV40 (simian virus 40) small t antigen
   2790..2808    -  promoter       T3 promoter: promoter for bacteriophage T3 RNA polymerase
   2853..2869    -  protein_bind   lac operator: The lac repressor binds to the lac operator to inhibit transcription in E. coli. This inhibition can be relieved by adding lactose or isopropyl-β-D-thiogalactopyranoside (IPTG). lac repressor encoded by lacI
   2877..2907    -  promoter       lac promoter: promoter for the E. coli lac operon
   2922..2943    -  protein_bind   CAP binding site: CAP binding activates transcription in the presence of cAMP. E. coli catabolite activator protein
   2956..3048    -  CDS            lacI (fragment): lac repressor; lacI; The lac repressor binds to the lac operator to inhibit transcription in E. coli. This inhibition can be relieved by adding lactose or isopropyl-β-D-thiogalactopyranoside (IPTG).
   3231..3819    -  rep_origin     ori: high-copy-number ColE1/pMB1/pBR322/pUC origin of replication
   3990..4850    -  CDS            AmpR: β-lactamase; bla; confers resistance to ampicillin, carbenicillin, and related antibiotics
   4851..4955    -  promoter       AmpR promoter: bla
   5008..5436    -  rep_origin     f1 ori (sequence partly withheld): f1 bacteriophage origin of replication; arrow indicates direction of (+) strand synthesis
   5441..5598    -  CDS            lacZα (fragment): LacZα fragment of β-galactosidase; lacZ fragment
   5601..5619    +  promoter       T7 promoter: promoter for bacteriophage T7 RNA polymerase
   5924..5986    -  polyA_signal   SV40 poly(A) signal (fragment): SV40 polyadenylation signal
   6009..6089    -  CDS            large T antigen (fragment): large T antigen from SV40 (simian virus 40)
   6119..6707    -  misc_feature   WPRE: woodchuck hepatitis virus posttranscriptional regulatory element
   6723..7121    -  CDS            BSD: blasticidin S deaminase; Aspergillus terreus BSD; confers resistance to blasticidin
   7188..7214    -  CDS            3xHA (fragment): three tandem HA epitope tags
   7254..7967    -  CDS            moxGFP: moxGFP is a basic (constitutively fluorescent) green fluorescent protein published in 2015, derived from Aequorea victoria. It is reported to be a rapidly-maturing monomer.
